Addgene plasmid #178880: pSmart-EF1a-Nla-cas8
Purpose: Expression of human codon-optimized NlaCas8 with N terminal NLS and HA tag
Depositing lab: Yan Zhang. Publication: Cas11 enables genome engineering in human cells with compact CRISPR-Cas3 systems. Tan R, Krueger RK, Gramelspacher MJ, Zhou X, Xiao Y, Ke A, Hou Z, Zhang Y. Mol Cell. 2022 Feb 17;82(4):852-867.e5. doi: 10.1016/j.molcel.2021.12.032. Epub 2022 Jan 19. PubMed 35051351.
Backbone
  Vector backbone: pSmart HC Kan
  Backbone manufacturer: Lucigen
  Backbone size w/o insert (bp): 1993
  Total vector size (bp): 5209
  Vector type: Mammalian Expression
Growth in bacteria
  Bacterial resistance: Kanamycin, 50 μg/mL
  Growth temperature: 37°C
  Growth strain: DH5alpha
  Copy number: High Copy
Gene/Insert
  Gene/Insert name: EF1a-NlaCas8c-bGH PolyA
  Species: Synthetic
  Insert size (bp): 3216
  Promoter: EF1a
  Tag / fusion protein: NLS (N terminal on insert); HA (N terminal on insert)
  Cloning method: Gibson Cloning
  Sequencing primers: 5′ ATGGTCAGTATTGAGCGATATCTAGA; 3′ CAGTCCAGTTACGCTGGAGTC
Terms and licenses: Academic/Nonprofit Terms; Industry Terms: Not Available to Industry
How to cite: pSmart-EF1a-Nla-cas8 was a gift from Yan Zhang (Addgene plasmid # 178880 ; http://n2t.net/addgene:178880 ; RRID:Addgene_178880)
