[The description below was written by a language model from this plasmid's Addgene catalogue record and pLannotate feature annotations shown in this document.]
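Description:
pSmart-EF1a-Nla-cas8 is a mammalian expression plasmid of about 5.2 kb, built by Gibson assembly in the compact pSmart HC Kan cloning backbone. It is maintained in E. coli at high copy from a ColE1/pUC-type origin and selected with kanamycin through an aminoglycoside phosphotransferase gene. In the annotation this gene is driven by a cat-type promoter. The backbone places bacterial transcription terminators (T3Te, T7Te and tonB) around the origin and marker. These insulate the cloning site from read-through transcription, a design feature that helps keep inserts stable. No separate mammalian selection cassette is annotated, which fits transient transfection use.

The roughly 3.2 kb payload is a single expression cassette. The strong constitutive human EF-1α promoter drives a synthetic, human codon-optimized open reading frame for NlaCas8, which the insert name lists as Cas8c, and a bovine growth hormone polyadenylation signal follows it. The protein carries an N-terminal nuclear localization signal to direct it to the nucleus and an N-terminal HA epitope for detection by immunoblotting or immunostaining. The automated feature table picks up only a short HA match just downstream of the promoter. It does not annotate the NLS or the Cas8 coding region, which presumably fills the unannotated stretch between the tag and the poly(A) signal.

According to the record, the plasmid is for expressing NlaCas8 in human cells. The associated publication concerns genome engineering with compact CRISPR-Cas3 systems, so this plasmid would supply one protein subunit. The other Cas components and the guide RNA are not encoded here and would have to come from companion constructs.
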