Features (pLannotate 1.2.2; 10 found; start..end, strand, type, name):
     16..68      -  misc_feature   bom (fragment): basis of mobility region from pBR322
    201..1363    +  promoter       EF-1α promoter: strong constitutive promoter for human elongation factor EF-1α
   1405..1427    +  CDS            3xHA (fragment): three tandem HA epitope tags
   3214..3325    +  polyA_signal   bGH poly(A) signal: bovine growth hormone polyadenylation signal
   3483..3512    +  terminator     T3Te terminator: phage T3 early transcription terminator
   3534..4121    +  rep_origin     ori: high-copy-number ColE1/pMB1/pBR322/pUC origin of replication
   4133..4160    -  terminator     T7Te terminator: phage T7 early transcription terminator
   4183..4996    -  CDS            KanR (fragment): aminoglycoside phosphotransferase; aph(3')-Ia; confers resistance to kanamycin in bacteria or G418 (Geneticin®) in eukaryotes
   4997..5099    -  promoter       cat promoter: promoter of the E. coli cat gene encoding chloramphenicol acetyltransferase
   5100..5131    -  terminator     tonB terminator: bidirectional E. coli tonB-P14 transcription terminator
>Addgene plasmid #178880 | pSmart-EF1a-Nla-cas8 | addgene full sequence | sequence record 351750 | Addgene NGS Result
GATCTCCCGATCCCCTATGGTGCACTCTCAGTACAATCTGCTCTGATGCCGCATAGTTAAGCCAGTATCT
GCTCCCTGCTTGTGTGTTGGAGGTCGCTGAGTAGTGCGCGAGCAAAATTTAAGCTACAACAAGGCAAGGC
TTGACCGACAATTGCATGAAGAATCTGCTTAGGGTTAGGCGTTTTGCGCTGCTTCGCGGAGGCTCCGGTG
CCCGTCAGTGGGCAGAGCGCACATCGCCAACAGTCCCCGAGAAGTTGGGGGGAGGGGTCGGCAATTGAAC
CGGTGCCTAGAGAAGGTGGAGCGGGGTAAACTGGGAAAGTGATGTCGTGTACTGGCTCCGCCTTTTTCCC
GAGGGTGGGGGAGAACCGTATATAAGTGCAGTAGTCGCCGTGAACGTTCTTTTTCGCAACGGGTTTGCCG
CCAGAACACAGGTAAGTGCCGTGTGTGGTTCCCGCGGGCCTGGCCTCTTTACGGGTTATGGCCCTTGCGT
GCCTTGAATTACTTCCACCTGGCTCCAGTACGTGATTCTTGATCCCGAGCTGGAGCCAGGGGCGGGCCTT
GCGCTTTAGGAGCCCCTTCGCCTCGTGCTTGAGTTGAGGCCTGGCCTGGGCGCTGGGGCCGCCGCGTGCG
AATCTGGTGGCACCTTCGCGCCTGTCTCGCTGCTTTCGATAAGTCTCTAGCCATTTAAAATTTTTGATGA
CCTGCTGCGACGCTTTTTTTCTGGCAAGATAGTCTTGTAAATGCGGGCCAGGATCTGCACACTGGTATTT
CGGTTTTTGGGGCCGCGGGCGGCGACGGGGCCCGTGCGTCCCAGCGCACATGTTCGGAGAGGCGGGGCCT
GCGAGCGCGGCCACCGAGAATCGGACGGGGGTAGTCTCAAGCTGGCCGGCCTGCTCTGGTGCCTGGCCTC
GCGCAGCCGTGTATCGCCCCGCACTGGGCGGCAAGGCTGGCCCGGTCGGCACCAGTTGCGTGAGCGGAAA
GATGGCCGCTTCCCGGCCCTGCTCCAGGGGGCTCAAAATGGAGGACGCGGCGCTCGGGAGAGCGGGCGGG
TGAGTCACCCACACAAAGGAAAGGGGCCTTTCCGTCCTCAGCCGTCGCTTCATGTGACTCCACGGAGTAC
CGGGCGCCGTCCAGGCACCTCGATTAGTTCTGGAGCTTTTGGAGTACGTCGTCTTTAGGTTGGGGGGAGG
GGTTTTATGCGATGGAGTTTCCCCACACTGAGTGGGTGGAGACTGAAGTTAGGCCAGCTTGGCACTTGAT
GTAATTCTCCTTGGAATTTGCCCTTTTTGAGTTTGGATCTTGGTTCATTCTCAAGCCTCAGACAGTGGTT
CAAAGTTTTTTTCTTCCATTTCAGGTGTCGTGAACACCGCCACCATGGTGCCCAAGAAAAAGCGGAAGGT
GTACCCCTACGACGTGCCCGATTATGCCGGCTCTGTGGGAATTCTGCACGCCCTGACACAGTACTACCAG
CGGAAGGCCGAAAGCGACGGCGGAATTGCCCAAGAGGGCTTCGAGAACAAAGAGATCCCCTTCATCATCG
TGATCGACAAGCAGGGCAACTTCATCCAGCTCGAGGACACCCGCGAGCTGAAAGTGAAGAAAAAAGTGGG
CCGCACCTTCCTGGTGCCTAAAGGCCTTGGCAGAAGCGGCAGCAAGAGCTACGAGGTGTCCAACCTGCTG
TGGGACCACTACGGATACGTGCTGGCCTATGCCGGCGAGAAGGGACAAGAACAGGCCGATAAGCAGCACG
CCAGCTTCACCGCCAAAGTGAACGAGCTGAAGCAGGCCCTGCCTGATGATGCTGGCGTGACAGCTGTGGC
CGCCTTTCTGTCTAGCGCCGAAGAGAAGTCCAAAGTGATGCAGGCCGCCAACTGGGCCGAGTGCGCTAAA
GTGAAGGGCTGCAACCTGAGCTTCCGGCTGGTGGATGAAGCCGTGGATCTCGTGTGTCAGTCTAAGGCCG
TGCGCGAGTATGTGTCCCAGGCCAATCAGACCCAGAGCGACAACGTGCAGAAAGGCATCTGTCTGGTCAC
CGGCAAGGCCGCTCCTATTGCCAGACTGCACAATGCCGTGAAGGGCGTGAACGCCAAGCCTGCTCCTTTC
GCCTCTGTGAACCTGAGCGCCTTTGAGAGCTACGGCAAAGAGCAGGGCTTCATCTTCCCTGTGGGAGAGC
AGGCCATGTTCGAGTACACCACCGCTCTGAATACCCTGCTGGCCTCCGAGAACAGATTCCGGATCGGAGA
TGTGACCGCCGTGTGTTGGGGAGCCAAGAGAACACCTCTGGAAGAGTCCCTGGCCAGCATGATCAATGGC
GGCGGAAAGGACAAGCCCGACGAGCACATCGACGCCGTGAAAACCCTGTACAAGAGCCTGTACAACGGCC
AGTACCAGAAGCCTGACGGAAAAGAGAAGTTCTACCTGCTGGGACTGAGCCCCAACAGCGCCAGAATCGT
TGTGCGGTTCTGGCACGAGACAACCGTGGCTGCCCTGTCTGAGTCTATCGCCGCTTGGTACGACGACCTG
CAGATGGTTCGAGGCGAGAACAGCCCCTATCCTGAGTACATGCCCCTGCCTAGACTGCTGGGCAACCTGG
TGCTGGACGGCAAGATGGAAAACCTGCCTAGCGACCTGATCGCCCAGATCACAGATGCTGCCCTGAACAA
CAGAGTGCTGCCTGTCAGTCTGCTGCAGGCAGCCCTGAGAAGAAACAAGGCCGAGCAGAAGATCACCTAC
GGCAGAGCCAGCCTGCTGAAGGCCTACATCAACCGGGCCATCAGAGCCGGACGGCTGAAGAACATGAAGG
AACTGACCATGGGCCTCGACCGGAACAGACAGGATATCGGCTATGTGCTGGGCAGACTGTTCGCCGTGCT
GGAAAAGATTCAGGCCGAGGCCAATCCTGGCCTGAACGCCACAATCGCCGACAGATATTTTGGCAGCGCC
AGCAGCACACCTATCGCCGTGTTTGGCACCCTGATGAGACTGCTGCCTCACCACCTGAACAAGCTGGAAT
TCGAGGGCAGAGCCGTGCAGCTCCAGTGGGAGATCAGACAGATCCTGGAACACTGCCAGCGGTTCCCCAA
TCACCTGAACCTGGAACAGCAGGGACTGTTTGCCATCGGCTACTACCACGAGACACAGTTTCTGTTCACC
AAGGACGCCCTGAAGAACCTGTTCAACGAGGCCAAGACCGCCTGACTCGCTGATCAGCCTCGACTGTGCC
TTCTAGTTGCCAGCCATCTGTTGTTTGCCCCTCCCCCGTGCCTTCCTTGACCCTGGAAGGTGCCACTCCC
ACTGTCCTTTCCTAATAAAATGAGGAAATTGCATCGCATTGTCTGAGTAGGTGTCATTCTATTCTGGGGG
GTGGGGTGGGGCAGGACAGCAAGGGGGAGGATTGGGAAGACAATAGCAGGAACGAATTCAAGCTTGATAT
CATTCAGGACGAGCCTCAGACTCCAGCGTAACTGGACTGCAATCAACTCACTGGCTCACCTTCACGGGTG
GGCCTTTCTTCGGTAGAAAATCAAAGGATCTTCTTGAGATCCTTTTTTTCTGCGCGTAATCTGCTGCTTG
CAAACAAAAAAACCACCGCTACCAGCGGTGGTTTGTTTGCCGGATCAAGAGCTACCAACTCTTTTTCCGA
GGTAACTGGCTTCAGCAGAGCGCAGATACCAAATACTGTTCTTCTAGTGTAGCCGTAGTTAGGCCACCAC
TTCAAGAACTCTGTAGCACCGCCTACATACCTCGCTCTGCTAATCCTGTTACCAGTGGCTGCTGCCAGTG
GCGATAAGTCGTGTCTTACCGGGTTGGACTCAAGACGATAGTTACCGGATAAGGCGCAGCGGTCGGGCTG
AACGGGGGGTTCGTGCACACAGCCCAGCTTGGAGCGAACGACCTACACCGAACTGAGATACCTACAGCGT
GAGCTATGAGAAAGCGCCACGCTTCCCGAAGGGAGAAAGGCGGACAGGTATCCGGTAAGCGGCAGGGTCG
GAACAGGAGAGCGCACGAGGGAGCTTCCAGGGGGAAACGCCTGGTATCTTTATAGTCCTGTCGGGTTTCG
CCACCTCTGACTTGAGCATCGATTTTTGTGATGCTCGTCAGGGGGGCGGAGCCTATGGAAAAACGCCAGC
AACGCAGAAAGGCCCACCCGAAGGTGAGCCAGGTGATTACATTTGGGCCCTCAGAAAAACTCATCGAGCA
TCAAGTGAAACTGCAATTTATTCATATCAGGATTATCAATACCATATTTTTGAAAAAGCCGTTTCTGTAA
TGAAGGAGAAAACTCACCGAGGCAGTTCCATAGGATGGCAAGATCCTGGTATCGGTCTGCGATTCCGACT
CGTCCAACATCAATACAACCTATTAATTTCCCCTCGTCAAAAATAAGGTTATCAAGTGAGAAATCACCAT
GAGTGACGACTGAATCCGGTGAGAATGGCAAAAGCTTATGCATTTCTTTCCAGACTTGTTCAACAGGCCA
GCCATTACGCTCGTCATCAAAATCACTCGCACCAACCAAACCGTTATTCATTCGTGATTGCGCCTGAGCG
AGACGAAATACGCGATCGCCGTTAAAAGGACAATTACAAACAGGAATCGAATGCAACCGGCGCAGGAACA
CTGCCAGCGCATCAACAATATTTTCACCTGAATCAGGATATTCTTCTAATACCTGGAATGCTGTTTTCCC
TGGGATCGCAGTGGTGAGTAACCATGCATCATCAGGAGTACGGATAAAATGCTTGATGGTCGGAAGAGGC
ATAAATTCCGTCAGCCAGTTTAGCCTGACCATCTCATCTGTAACATCATTGGCAACGCTACCTTTGCCAT
GTTTCAGAAACAACTCTGGCGCATCGGGCTTCCCATACAATCGATAGATTGTCGCACCTGATTGCCCGAC
ATTATCGCGAGCCCATTTATACCCATATAAATCAGCATCCATGTTGGAATTTAATCGCGGCCTCGAGCAA
GACGTTTCCCGTTGAATATGGCTCATTTTAGCTTCCTTAGCTCCTGAAAATCTCGATAACTCAAAAAATA
CGCCCGGTAGTGATCTTATTTCATTATGGTGAAAGTTGGAACCTCTTACGTGCCGATCAAGTCAAAAGCC
TCCGGTCGGAGGCTTTTGACTTTCTGCTATGGAGGTCAGGTATGATTTAAATGGTCAGTATTGAGCGATA
TCTAGAGAATTCGTCCGACGGATCGGGA
